Features (pLannotate 1.2.2; 9 found; start..end, strand, type, name):
    126..230     +  promoter       AmpR promoter: bla
    221..301     -  CDS            int (fragment): INT2_ECOLX - Protein inferred from homology: Swiss-Prot protein existence level 3. Putative integrase believed to be involved in the insertion of antibiotic resistance genes into plasmids and transposons. From Escherichia coli.
    387..443     +  CDS            GmR (fragment): gentamycin acetyltransferase; aacC1; confers resistance to gentamycin
    450..1238    +  CDS            aadA: S3AD_ECOLX - Experimental evidence at protein level: Swiss-Prot protein existence level 1. Mediates bacterial resistance to the antibiotics streptomycin and spectinomycin. From Escherichia coli.
   1412..2000    +  rep_origin     ori: high-copy-number ColE1/pMB1/pBR322/pUC origin of replication
   2183..2232    +  CDS            lacI (fragment): lac repressor; lacI; The lac repressor binds to the lac operator to inhibit transcription in E. coli. This inhibition can be relieved by adding lactose or isopropyl-β-D-thiogalactopyranoside (IPTG).
   2358..2540    +  promoter       NOS promoter: nopaline synthase promoter NOS promoter
   2561..3109    +  CDS            bar: PAT_STRHY - Experimental evidence at protein level: Swiss-Prot protein existence level 1. Inactivates phosphinothricin (PPT) by transfer of an acetyl group from acetyl CoA. Can also acetylate demethylphosphinothricin but not PTT or glutamate. This enzyme is an effector of phosphinothricin tripeptide (PTT or bialaphos) resistance. From Streptomyces hygroscopicus. Introduced by genetic manipulation and expressed in glufosinate-tolerant maize by Dekalb Genetics.
   3140..3392    +  terminator     NOS terminator: nopaline synthase terminator and poly(A) signal
>Addgene plasmid | pICSL70005 | analyzer sequence | sequence record 75092
CGCTTGAGACCACGAAGTGGCTCTTCAGTGGACGAAAGGGCCTCGTGATACGCCTATTTTTATAGGTTAA
TGTCATGATAATAATGGTTTCTTAGACGTCAGGTGGCACTTTTCGGGGAAATGTGCGCGGAACCCCTATT
TGTTTATTTTTCTAAATACATTCAAATATGTATCCGCTCATGAGACAATAACCCTGATAAATGCTTCAAT
AATATTGAAAAAGGAAGAGTATGCGCTCACGCAACTGGTCCAGAACCTTGACCGAACGCAGCGGTGGTAA
CGGCGCAGTGGCGGTTTTCATGGCTTGTTATGACTGTTTTTTTGGGGTACAGTCTATGCCTCGGGCATCC
AAGCAGCAAGCGCGTTACGCCGTGGGTCGATGTTTGATGTTATGGAGCAGCAACGATGTTACGCAGCAGG
GCAGTCGCCCTAAAACAAAGTTAAACATCATGAGGGAAGCGGTGATCGCCGAAGTATCGACTCAACTATC
AGAGGTAGTTGGCGTCATCGAGCGCCATCTCGAACCGACGTTGCTGGCCGTACATTTGTACGGCTCCGCA
GTGGATGGCGGCCTGAAGCCACACAGCGATATTGATTTGCTGGTTACGGTGACCGTAAGGCTTGATGAAA
CAACGCGGCGAGCTTTGATCAACGACCTTTTGGAAACTTCGGCTTCCCCTGGAGAGAGCGAGATTCTCCG
CGCTGTAGAAGTCACCATTGTTGTGCACGACGACATCATTCCGTGGCGTTATCCAGCTAAGCGCGAACTG
CAATTTGGAGAATGGCAGCGCAATGACATTCTTGCAGGTATCTTCGAGCCAGCCACGATCGACATTGATC
TGGCTATCTTGCTGACAAAAGCAAGAGAACATAGCGTTGCCTTGGTAGGTCCAGCGGCGGAGGAACTCTT
TGATCCGGTTCCTGAACAGGATCTATTTGAGGCGCTAAATGAAACCTTAACGCTATGGAACTCGCCGCCC
GACTGGGCTGGCGATGAGCGAAATGTAGTGCTTACGTTGTCCCGCATTTGGTACAGCGCAGTAACCGGCA
AAATCGCGCCGAAGGATGTCGCTGCCGACTGGGCAATGGAGCGCCTGCCGGCCCAGTATCAGCCCGTCAT
ACTTGAAGCTAGACAGGCTTATCTTGGACAAGAAGAAGATCGCTTGGCCTCGCGCGCAGATCAGTTGGAA
GAATTTGTCCATTACGTAAAAGGCGAGATCACCAAGGTAGTCGGCAAATAACTGTCAGACCAAGTTTACT
CATATATACTTTAGATTGATTTAAAACTTCATTTTTAATTTAAAAGGATCTAGGTGAAGATCCTTTTTGA
TAATCTCATGACCAAAATCCCTTAACGTGAGTTTTCGTTCCACTGAGCGTCAGACCCCGTAGAAAAGATC
AAAGGATCTTCTTGAGATCCTTTTTTTCTGCGCGTAATCTGCTGCTTGCAAACAAAAAAACCACCGCTAC
CAGCGGTGGTTTGTTTGCCGGATCAAGAGCTACCAACTCTTTTTCCGAAGGTAACTGGCTTCAGCAGAGC
GCAGATACCAAATACTGTCCTTCTAGTGTAGCCGTAGTTAGGCCACCACTTCAAGAACTCTGTAGCACCG
CCTACATACCTCGCTCTGCTAATCCTGTTACCAGTGGCTGCTGCCAGTGGCGATAAGTCGTGTCTTACCG
GGTTGGACTCAAGACGATAGTTACCGGATAAGGCGCAGCGGTCGGGCTGAACGGGGGGTTCGTGCACACA
GCCCAGCTTGGAGCGAACGACCTACACCGAACTGAGATACCTACAGCGTGAGCTATGAGAAAGCGCCACG
CTTCCCGAAGGGAGAAAGGCGGACAGGTATCCGGTAAGCGGCAGGGTCGGAACAGGAGAGCGCACGAGGG
AGCTTCCAGGGGGAAACGCCTGGTATCTTTATAGTCCTGTCGGGTTTCGCCACCTCTGACTTGAGCGTCG
ATTTTTGTGATGCTCGTCAGGGGGGCGGAGCCTATGGAAAAACGCCAGCAACGCGGCCTTTTTACGGTTC
CTGGCCTTTTGCTGGCCTTTTGCTCACATGTTCTTTCCTGCGTTATCCCCTGATTCTGTGGATAACCGTA
TTACCGCCTTTGAGTGAGCTGATACCGCTCGCCGCAGCCGAACGACCGAGCGCAGCGAGTCAGTGAGCGA
GGAAGCGGAAGAGCGCCCAATACGCAAACCGCCTCTCCCCGCGCGTTGGCCGATTCATTAATCACTCTGT
GGTCTCAGGAGCGGAGAATTAAGGGAGTCACGTTATGACCCCCGCCGATGACGCGGGACAAGCCGTTTTA
CGTTTGGAACTGACAGAACCGCAACGTTGAAGGAGCCACTCAGCCGCGGGTTTCTGGAGTTTAATGAGCT
AAGCACATACGTCAGAAACCATTATTGCGCGTTCAAAAGTCGCCTAAGGTCACTATCAGCTAGCAAATAT
TTCTTGTCAAAATGCTCCACTGACGTTCCATAAATTCCCCTCGGTATCCAATTAGAGTCTCATATTCACT
CTCAATCCAAATAATCTGCACCGGATCTGGATCGTTTCGCATGTCTCCTGAAAGAAGGCCTGCTGATATT
AGAAGGGCTACTGAGGCTGATATGCCTGCTGTGTGCACTATTGTGAATCATTACATTGAGACTTCTACTG
TGAATTTCAGGACTGAGCCTCAAGAACCACAAGAGTGGACTGATGATCTTGTGAGGCTTAGAGAGAGGTA
TCCTTGGCTTGTTGCTGAAGTGGATGGTGAAGTGGCTGGTATTGCTTATGCTGGTCCTTGGAAGGCTAGG
AATGCTTACGATTGGACTGCTGAGTCTACTGTTTACGTGTCTCCTAGGCATCAAAGAACTGGTCTTGGAT
CTACTCTTTACACTCATCTTTTGAAGTCTTTGGAGGCTCAGGGTTTCAAGTCTGTGGTTGCTGTGATTGG
ACTTCCTAATGATCCTTCTGTGAGGATGCATGAGGCTCTTGGTTATGCTCCTAGGGGAATGCTTAGAGCT
GCTGGTTTCAAACATGGAAATTGGCATGATGTGGGATTCTGGCAGCTTGATTTCTCTCTTCCTGTTCCTC
CTAGACCTGTTCTTCCTGTGACTGAGATTTGAGCGGGACTCTGGATCTAGAGTCAAGCAGATCGTTCAAA
CATTTGGCAATAAAGTTTCTTAAGATTGAATCCTGTTGCCGGTCTTGCGATGATTATCATATAATTTCTG
TTGAATTACGTTAAGCATGTAATAATTAACATGTAATGCATGACGTTATTTATGAGATGGGTTTTTATGA
TTAGAGTCCCGCAATTATACATTTAATACGCGATAGAAAACAAAATATAGCGCGCAAACTAGGATAAATT
ATCGCGCGCGGTGTCATCTATGTTACTAGATCGACGCTTGCTGAATTGGAG
